>Addgene plasmid #71067 | pFOSGE_CUS1F01 | depositor partial sequence | sequence record 127009 | insert
ATGGCGGATCGGCTTACACAATTGCAAGACACCGTTAATCAGCAAGCGGAGCACTTCTGCAATGCTATTG
GTGTAATTCAACAAACGTCCCTTCCAAGTAAATTTGTTAATTTTGAACGCATTGGACCCCAAACGCCAAT
CCCATGTCCGCCGCAAGAAGACTATGCCCAATTATTTGCACAGTTAATTGCACGATGTGCTAAAGACATC
GACACCTTAATCGAGTCTCTTCCAAATGAAGACAGCTCCATTGAACTCCAAAATTCTAGCCTTAAGAGGC
TCGAGATCGAAAACCAGGGAACTGCAAGAGACCTAGAGGAAGTAGTGCAAAAAGGCGAACTTTTGCTAGA
AAAAATGCAGTATTCTTTGGAATGCATTGCTCAGGCTCAATTAGATATGCAAATAACACTCAAACATGAT
TTACAA
