>Addgene plasmid #71067 | pFOSGE_CUS1F01 | addgene partial sequence | sequence record 130914 | M13-F20 5'-TGTAAAACGACGGCCAGT-3'
ATTTTATTTTGACTGATAGTGACCTGTTCGTTGCAACAAATTGATGAGCAATGCTTTTTTATACTGCCAA
CTTTGTACAAAAAAGCAGGCTTCATGGCGGATCGGCTTACACAATTGCAAGACACCGTTAATCAGCAAGC
GGAGCACTTCTGCAATGCTATTGGTGTAATTCAACAAACGTCCCTTCCAAGTAAATTTGTTAATTTTGAA
CGCATTGGACCCCAAACGCCAATCCCATGTCCGCCGCAAGAAGACTATGCCCAATTATTTGCACAGTTAA
TTGCACGATGTGCTAAAGACATCGACACCTTAATCGAGTCTCTTCCAAATGAAGACAGCTCCATTGAACT
CCAAAATTCTAGCCTTAAGAGGCTCGAGATCGAAAACCAGGGAACTGCAAGAGACCTAGAGGAAGTAGTG
CAAAAAGGCGAACTTTTGCTAGAAAAAATGCAGTATTCTTTGGAATGCATTGCTCAGGCTCAATTAGATA
TGCAAATAACACTCAAACATGATTTACAAGACCCAGCTTTCTTGTACAAAGTTGGCATTATAAGAAAGCA
TTGCTTATCAATTTGTTGCAACGAACAGGTCACTATCAGTCAAAATAAAATCATTATTTG
