>Addgene plasmid #71067 | pFOSGE_CUS1F01 | addgene partial sequence | sequence record 130915 | M13-Rev 5'-CAGGAAACAGCTATGACC-3'
AATAATGATTTTATTTTGACTGATAGTGACCTGTTCGTTGCAACAAATTGATAAGCAATGCTTTCTTATA
ATGCCAACTTTGTACAAGAAAGCTGGGTCTTGTAAATCATGTTTGAGTGTTATTTGCATATCTAATTGAG
CCTGAGCAATGCATTCCAAAGAATACTGCATTTTTTCTAGCAAAAGTTCGCCTTTTTGCACTACTTCCTC
TAGGTCTCTTGCAGTTCCCTGG
