[The description below was written by a language model from this plasmid's Addgene catalogue record.]
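Description:
pFOSGE_CUS1F01 is a Gateway entry clone built on the commercial pDONR221 donor backbone and carrying the Drosophila melanogaster MED21 coding region (also known as CG17397, Trap19 or dSRB7), an insert of 426 bp. MED21 encodes a subunit of the Mediator complex, the multiprotein coactivator that bridges transcription factors and RNA polymerase II. The plasmid is maintained in standard E. coli cloning strains as a high-copy plasmid under kanamycin selection. No feature table is provided, so the origin of replication and the exact boundaries of the insert are not stated. The recorded backbone size refers to the empty donor vector, whose counter-selectable cassette is normally replaced by the insert during the recombination reaction.

As an entry clone made by Gateway cloning, the insert would be expected to sit between attL recombination sites, allowing it to be transferred by an LR reaction into any compatible destination vector without restriction enzyme cloning. Entry vectors of this type provide no promoter for expression of the insert in eukaryotic cells, and the record lists no tags, reporters or regulatory elements. Promoter, fusion partners and host-specific markers are supplied by whichever destination vector is chosen. The record also does not say whether the open reading frame retains a stop codon, which determines whether C-terminal fusions are possible. M13 forward and reverse primer sites flanking the cassette are used for sequence verification.

The clone comes from a collection associated with a study of the context-dependent regulatory functions of transcriptional regulators in Drosophila. It serves as a shuttle source of the MED21 sequence for building expression constructs.
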