Addgene plasmid #71067: pFOSGE_CUS1F01
Purpose: Gateway entry clone
Depositing lab: Alexander Stark. Depositing organization: Research Institute of Molecular Pathology (IMP). Publication: Transcriptional regulators form diverse groups with context-dependent regulatory functions. Stampfel G, Kazmar T, Frank O, Wienerroither S, Reiter F, Stark A. Nature. 2015 Nov 9. doi: 10.1038/nature15545. PubMed 26550828.
Backbone
  Vector backbone: pDONR221
  Backbone manufacturer: Invitrogen
  Backbone size w/o insert (bp): 4762
  Vector type: Gateway entry vector
Growth in bacteria
  Bacterial resistance: Kanamycin, 50 μg/mL
  Growth temperature: 37°C
  Growth strain: DH5alpha
  Copy number: High Copy
Gene/Insert
  Gene/Insert name: MED21 (alt names: FBgn0040020; CG17397, FBtr0113739)
  Species: D. melanogaster (fly)
  Insert size (bp): 426
  Entrez Gene: MED21 (a.k.a. Dmel_CG17397, CG17397, CG40364, Dmel\CG17397, Med21, Trap19, dSRB7, dTRAP19, p18)
  Cloning method: Gateway Cloning
  Sequencing primers: 5′ M13-F20; 3′ M13R
Terms and licenses: Academic/Nonprofit Terms; Industry Terms: Not Available to Industry
How to cite: pFOSGE_CUS1F01 was a gift from Alexander Stark (Addgene plasmid # 71067 ; http://n2t.net/addgene:71067 ; RRID:Addgene_71067)
